Addgene plasmid #147369: pnEA-NvG-HsNot7_9-260_R
Purpose: Bacterial Expression of HsNot7_9-260
Depositing lab: Elisa Izaurralde. Depositing organization: Max Planck Institute for Developmental Biology. Publication: The structural basis for the interaction between the CAF1 nuclease and the NOT1 scaffold of the human CCR4-NOT deadenylase complex. Petit AP, Wohlbold L, Bawankar P, Huntzinger E, Schmidt S, Izaurralde E, Weichenrieder O. Nucleic Acids Res. 2012 Nov;40(21):11058-72. doi: 10.1093/nar/gks883. Epub 2012 Sep 12. PubMed 22977175.
Backbone
  Vector backbone: Unknown
  Vector type: Bacterial Expression
Growth in bacteria
  Bacterial resistance: Ampicillin, 100 μg/mL
  Growth temperature: 37°C
  Growth strain: DH5alpha
  Copy number: Low Copy
Gene/Insert
  Gene/Insert name: HsNot7_9-260 (alt name: CAF1)
  Species: H. sapiens (human)
  Entrez Gene: CNOT7 (a.k.a. CAF-1, CAF1, Caf1a, hCAF-1)
  Cloning method: Unknown
Terms and licenses: Academic/Nonprofit Terms; Industry Terms: Not Available to Industry
Depositor comments: Sequence extracted from NCBI:NM_013354.5 Plasmids from this collection were made available to the research community and donated after the lab closed. Please note that the sequence provided by the depositing laboratory may be theoretical/predicted or based on Sanger sequencing results. There may be discrepancies between sequencing results obtained by Addgene and the depositor sequence. If an Addgene verified sequence is not available, please contact before placing your order to request that our lab fully sequence the plasmid.
How to cite: pnEA-NvG-HsNot7_9-260_R was a gift from Elisa Izaurralde (Addgene plasmid # 147369 ; http://n2t.net/addgene:147369 ; RRID:Addgene_147369)
