[The description below was written by a language model from this plasmid's Addgene catalogue record and pLannotate feature annotations shown in this document.]
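Description:
pnEA-NvG-HsNot7_9-260_R is a 7.1 kb bacterial expression plasmid for producing a fragment of human CNOT7 (also called CAF1), spanning residues 9–260, in E. coli. The catalogue lists the backbone as unknown, but the annotated features show a pBR322/pET-like architecture. It has a ColE1/pMB1-type origin together with the bom mobility region and the rop gene, which keeps copy number low, in line with the low-copy designation in the record. Selection is by ampicillin through the β-lactamase gene and its own promoter. Several disrupted fragments of the tetracycline resistance gene and the tet promoter remain as non-functional remnants of the parental vector.

The expression cassette is driven by a T7 promoter followed directly by a lac operator and the phage T7 gene 10 ribosome binding site, and it ends at a T7 terminator. A lacI gene with its own promoter is carried on the plasmid. Transcription is therefore repressed until induction with IPTG or lactose, and it requires a host that supplies T7 RNA polymerase. The coding region begins with Schistosoma japonicum glutathione S-transferase, followed after a short linker by the CNOT7 fragment, giving an N-terminal GST fusion suited to glutathione affinity purification. The contents of the linker, such as a protease cleavage site, are not annotated. A short match to a T7 gene 10B-derived sequence lies between the insert and the terminator and is probably vector-derived rather than part of the product.

CNOT7 is a 3'–5' poly(A) exoribonuclease and a catalytic subunit of the CCR4-NOT deadenylase complex. The construct comes from structural work on the interaction between CAF1 and the NOT1 scaffold, so it likely served for recombinant protein production for structural and binding studies.
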