Features (pLannotate 1.2.2; 20 found; start..end, strand, type, name):
    104..208     +  promoter       AmpR promoter: bla
    209..1069    +  CDS            AmpR: β-lactamase; bla; confers resistance to ampicillin, carbenicillin, and related antibiotics
   1240..1828    +  rep_origin     ori: high-copy-number ColE1/pMB1/pBR322/pUC origin of replication
   2014..2153    -  misc_feature   bom: basis of mobility region from pBR322
   2255..2446    -  CDS            rop: Rop protein, which maintains plasmids at low copy number; rop
   2463..2843    +  CDS            YPB1_ECOLX: Protein predicted: Swiss-Prot protein existence level 4. From Escherichia coli.
   3085..3709    -  CDS            TcR (fragment): tetracycline efflux protein; tet; confers resistance to tetracycline
   3724..3745    -  protein_bind   CAP binding site: CAP binding activates transcription in the presence of cAMP. E. coli catabolite activator protein
   3758..4839    -  CDS            lacI: lac repressor; lacI; The lac repressor binds to the lac operator to inhibit transcription in E. coli. This inhibition can be relieved by adding lactose or isopropyl-β-D-thiogalactopyranoside (IPTG).
   4840..4917    -  promoter       lacI promoter: lacI
   4925..5204    -  CDS            TcR (fragment): tetracycline efflux protein; tet; confers resistance to tetracycline
   5226..5244    +  promoter       T7 promoter: promoter for bacteriophage T7 RNA polymerase
   5245..5269    +  protein_bind   lac operator: The lac repressor binds to the lac operator to inhibit transcription in E. coli. This inhibition can be relieved by adding lactose or isopropyl-β-D-thiogalactopyranoside (IPTG). lac repressor encoded by lacI
   5284..5306    +  RBS            RBS: efficient ribosome binding site from bacteriophage T7 gene 10 (Olins and Rangwala, 1989)
   5317..5967    +  CDS            GST: glutathione S-transferase from Schistosoma japonicum
   6021..6776    +  CDS            CNOT7 (fragment): CNOT7_HUMAN - Also known as CAF1. Experimental evidence at protein level: Swiss-Prot protein existence level 1. Has 3'-5' poly(A) exoribonuclease activity for synthetic poly(A) RNA substrate. Its function seems to be partially redundant with that of CNOT8. Catalytic component of the CCR4-NOT complex which is one of the major cellular mRNA deadenylases and is linked to various cellular processes including bulk mRNA degradation, miRNA-mediated repression, translational repression during translational initiation and general transcription regulation. During miRNA-mediated repression the complex se
   6817..6866    +  CDS            SET1 (fragment): solubility-enhancement tag derived from T7 phage gene 10B
   6874..6921    +  terminator     T7 terminator: transcription terminator for bacteriophage T7 RNA polymerase
   6944..7048    -  CDS            TcR (fragment): tetracycline efflux protein; tet; confers resistance to tetracycline
   7096..7124    -  promoter       tet promoter: E. coli promoter for tetracycline efflux protein gene
>Addgene plasmid #147369 | pnEA-NvG-HsNot7_9-260_R | addgene full sequence | sequence record 356300 | Addgene NGS Result
TTCTTGAAGACGAAAGGGCCTCGTGATACGCCTATTTTTATAGGTTAATGTCATGATAATAATGGTTTCT
TAGACGTCAGGTGGCACTTTTCGGGGAAATGTGCGCGGAACCCCTATTTGTTTATTTTTCTAAATACATT
CAAATATGTATCCGCTCATGAGACAATAACCCTGATAAATGCTTCAATAATATTGAAAAAGGAAGAGTAT
GAGTATTCAACATTTCCGTGTCGCCCTTATTCCCTTTTTTGCGGCATTTTGCCTTCCTGTTTTTGCTCAC
CCAGAAACGCTGGTGAAAGTAAAAGATGCTGAAGATCAGTTGGGTGCACGAGTGGGTTACATCGAACTGG
ATCTCAACAGCGGTAAGATCCTTGAGAGTTTTCGCCCCGAAGAACGTTTTCCAATGATGAGCACTTTTAA
AGTTCTGCTATGTGGCGCGGTATTATCCCGTGTTGACGCCGGGCAAGAGCAACTCGGTCGCCGCATACAC
TATTCTCAGAATGACTTGGTTGAGTACTCACCAGTCACAGAAAAGCATCTTACGGATGGCATGACAGTAA
GAGAATTATGCAGTGCTGCCATAACCATGAGTGATAACACTGCGGCCAACTTACTTCTGACAACGATCGG
AGGACCGAAGGAGCTAACCGCTTTTTTGCACAACATGGGGGATCATGTAACTCGCCTTGATCGTTGGGAA
CCGGAGCTGAATGAAGCCATACCAAACGACGAGCGTGACACCACGATGCCTGCAGCAATGGCAACAACGT
TGCGCAAACTATTAACTGGCGAACTACTTACTCTAGCTTCCCGGCAACAATTAATAGACTGGATGGAGGC
GGATAAAGTTGCAGGACCACTTCTGCGCTCGGCCCTTCCGGCTGGCTGGTTTATTGCTGATAAATCTGGA
GCCGGTGAGCGTGGGTCTCGCGGTATCATTGCAGCACTGGGGCCAGATGGTAAGCCCTCCCGTATCGTAG
TTATCTACACGACGGGGAGTCAGGCAACTATGGATGAACGAAATAGACAGATCGCTGAGATAGGTGCCTC
ACTGATTAAGCATTGGTAACTGTCAGACCAAGTTTACTCATATATACTTTAGATTGATTTAAAACTTCAT
TTTTAATTTAAAAGGATCTAGGTGAAGATCCTTTTTGATAATCTCATGACCAAAATCCCTTAACGTGAGT
TTTCGTTCCACTGAGCGTCAGACCCCGTAGAAAAGATCAAAGGATCTTCTTGAGATCCTTTTTTTCTGCG
CGTAATCTGCTGCTTGCAAACAAAAAAACCACCGCTACCAGCGGTGGTTTGTTTGCCGGATCAAGAGCTA
CCAACTCTTTTTCCGAAGGTAACTGGCTTCAGCAGAGCGCAGATACCAAATACTGTCCTTCTAGTGTAGC
CGTAGTTAGGCCACCACTTCAAGAACTCTGTAGCACCGCCTACATACCTCGCTCTGCTAATCCTGTTACC
AGTGGCTGCTGCCAGTGGCGATAAGTCGTGTCTTACCGGGTTGGACTCAAGACGATAGTTACCGGATAAG
GCGCAGCGGTCGGGCTGAACGGGGGGTTCGTGCACACAGCCCAGCTTGGAGCGAACGACCTACACCGAAC
TGAGATACCTACAGCGTGAGCTATGAGAAAGCGCCACGCTTCCCGAAGGGAGAAAGGCGGACAGGTATCC
GGTAAGCGGCAGGGTCGGAACAGGAGAGCGCACGAGGGAGCTTCCAGGGGGAAACGCCTGGTATCTTTAT
AGTCCTGTCGGGTTTCGCCACCTCTGACTTGAGCGTCGATTTTTGTGATGCTCGTCAGGGGGGCGGAGCC
TATGGAAAAACGCCAGCAACGCGGCCTTTTTACGGTTCCTGGCCTTTTGCTGGCCTTTTGCTCACATGTT
CTTTCCTGCGTTATCCCCTGATTCTGTGGATAACCGTATTACCGCCTTTGAGTGAGCTGATACCGCTCGC
CGCAGCCGAACGACCGAGCGCAGCGAGTCAGTGAGCGAGGAAGCGGAAGAGCGCCTGATGCGGTATTTTC
TCCTTACGCATCTGTGCGGTATTTCACACCGCAATGGTGCACTCTCAGTACAATCTGCTCTGATGCCGCA
TAGTTAAGCCAGTATACACTCCGCTATCGCTACGTGACTGGGTCATGGCTGCGCCCCGACACCCGCCAAC
ACCCGCTGACGCGCCCTGACGGGCTTGTCTGCTCCCGGCATCCGCTTACAGACAAGCTGTGACCGTCTCC
GGGAGCTGCATGTGTCAGAGGTTTTCACCGTCATCACCGAAACGCGCGAGGCAGCTGCGGTAAAGCTCAT
CAGCGTGGTCGTGAAGCGATTCACAGATGTCTGCCTGTTCATCCGCGTCCAGCTCGTTGAGTTTCTCCAG
AAGCGTTAATGTCTGGCTTCTGATAAAGCGGGCCATGTTAAGGGCGGTTTTTTCCTGTTTGGTCACTGAT
GCCTCCGTGTAAGGGGGATTTCTGTTCATGGGGGTAATGATACCGATGAAACGAGAGAGGATGCTCACGA
TACGGGTTACTGATGATGAACATGCCCGGTTACTGGAACGTTGTGAGGGTAAACAACTGGCGGTATGGAT
GCGGCGGGACCAGAGAAAAATCACTCAGGGTCAATGCCAGCGCTTCGTTAATACAGATGTAGGTGTTCCA
CAGGGTAGCCAGCAGCATCCTGCGATGCAGATCCGGAACATAATGGTGCAGGGCGCTGACTTCCGCGTTT
CCAGACTTTACGAAACACGGAAACCGAAGACCATTCATGTTGTTGCTCAGGTCGCAGACGTTTTGCAGCA
GCAGTCGCTTCACGTTCGCTCGCGTATCGGTGATTCATTCTGCTAACCAGTAAGGCAACCCCGCCAGCCT
AGCCGGGTCCTCAACGACAGGAGCACGATCATGCGCACCCGTGGCCAGGACCCAACGCTGCCCGAGATGC
GCCGCGTGCGGCTGCTGGAGATGGCGGACGCGATGGATATGTTCTGCCAAGGGTTGGTTTGCGCATTCAC
AGTTCTCCGCAAGAATTGATTGGCTCCAATTCTTGGAGTGGTGAATCCGTTAGCGAGGTGCCGCCGGCTT
CCATTCAGGTCGAGGTGGCCCGGCTCCATGCACCGCGACGCAACGCGGGGAGGCAGACAAGGTATAGGGC
GGCGCCTACAATCCATGCCAACCCGTTCCATGTGCTCGCCGAGGCGGCATAAATCGCCGTGACGATCAGC
GGTCCAATGATCGAAGTTAGGCTGGTAAGAGCCGCGAGCGATCCTTGAAGCTGTCCCTGATGGTCGTCAT
CTACCTGCCTGGACAGCATGGCCTGCAACGCGGGCATCCCGATGCCGCCGGAAGCGAGAAGAATCATAAT
GGGGAAGGCCATCCAGCCTCGCGTCGCGAACGCCAGCAAGACGTAGCCCAGCGCGTCGGCCGCCATGCCG
GCGATAATGGCCTGCTTCTCGCCGAAACGTTTGGTGGCGGGACCAGTGACGAAGGCTTGAGCGAGGGCGT
GCAAGATTCCGAATACCGCAAGCGACAGGCCGATCATCGTCGCGCTCCAGCGAAAGCGGTCCTCGCCGAA
AATGACCCAGAGCGCTGCCGGCACCTGTCCTACGAGTTGCATGATAAAGAAGACAGTCATAAGTGCGGCG
ACGATAGTCATGCCCCGCGCCCACCGGAAGGAGCTGACTGGGTTGAAGGCTCTCAAGGGCATCGGTCGAG
ATCCCGGTGCCTAATGAGTGAGCTAACTTACATTAATTGCGTTGCGCTCACTGCCCGCTTTCCAGTCGGG
AAACTGTCGTGCCAGCTGCATTAATGAATCGGCCAACGCGCGGGGAGAGGCGGTTTGCGTATTGGGCGCC
AGGGTGGTTTTTCTTTTCACCAGTGAGACGGGCAACAGCTGATTGCCCTTCACCGCCTGGCCCTGAGAGA
GTTGCAGCAAGCGGTCCACGCTGGTTTGCCCCAGCAGGCGAAAATCCTGTTTGATGGTGGTTAACGGCGG
GATATAACATGAGCTGTCTTCGGTATCGTCGTATCCCACTACCGAGATATCCGCACCAACGCGCAGCCCG
GACTCGGTAATGGCGCGCATTGCGCCCAGCGCCATCTGATCGTTGGCAACCAGCATCGCAGTGGGAACGA
TGCCCTCATTCAGCATTTGCATGGTTTGTTGAAAACCGGACATGGCACTCCAGTCGCCTTCCCGTTCCGC
TATCGGCTGAATTTGATTGCGAGTGAGATATTTATGCCAGCCAGCCAGACGCAGACGCGCCGAGACAGAA
CTTAATGGGCCCGCTAACAGCGCGATTTGCTGGTGACCCAATGCGACCAGATGCTCCACGCCCAGTCGCG
TACCGTCTTCATGGGAGAAAATAATACTGTTGATGGGTGTCTGGTCAGAGACATCAAGAAATAACGCCGG
AACATTAGTGCAGGCAGCTTCCACAGCAATGGCATCCTGGTCATCCAGCGGATAGTTAATGATCAGCCCA
CTGACGCGTTGCGCGAGAAGATTGTGCACCGCCGCTTTACAGGCTTCGACGCCGCTTCGTTCTACCATCG
ACACCACCACGCTGGCACCCAGTTGATCGGCGCGAGATTTAATCGCCGCGACAATTTGCGACGGCGCGTG
CAGGGCCAGACTGGAGGTGGCAACGCCAATCAGCAACGACTGTTTGCCCGCCAGTTGTTGTGCCACGCGG
TTGGGAATGTAATTCAGCTCCGCCATCGCCGCTTCCACTTTTTCCCGCGTTTTCGCAGAAACGTGGCTGG
CCTGGTTCACCACGCGGGAAACGGTCTGATAAGAGACACCGGCATACTCTGCGACATCGTATAACGTTAC
TGGTTTCACATTCACCACCCTGAATTGACTCTCTTCCGGGCGCTATCATGCCATACCGCGAAAGGTTTTG
CGCCATTCGATGGTGTCCGGGATCTCGACGCTCTCCCTTATGCGACTCCTGCATTAGGAAGCAGCCCAGT
AGTAGGTTGAGGCCGTTGAGCACCGCCGCCGCAAGGAATGGTGCATGCAAGGAGATGGCGCCCAACAGTC
CCCCGGCCACGGGGCCTGCCACCATACCCACGCCGAAACAAGCGCTCATGAGCCCGAAGTGGCGAGCCCG
ATCTTCCCCATCGGTGATGTCGGCGATATAGGCGCCAGCAACCGCACCTGTGGCGCCGGTGATGCCGGCC
ACGATGCGTCCGGCGTAGAGGATCGAGATCTCGATCCCGCGAAATTAATACGACTCACTATAGGGGAATT
GTGAGCGGATAACAATTCCCCACTAGTAATAATTTTGTTTAACTTTAAGAAGGAGATATACCATGGCCCC
TATACTAGGTTATTGGAAAATTAAGGGCCTTGTGCAACCCACTCGACTTCTTTTGGAATATCTTGAAGAA
AAATATGAAGAGCATTTGTATGAGCGCGATGAAGGTGATAAATGGCGAAACAAAAAGTTTGAATTGGGTT
TGGAGTTTCCCAATCTTCCTTATTATATTGATGGTGATGTTAAATTAACACAGTCTATGGCCATCATACG
TTATATAGCTGACAAGCACAACATGTTGGGTGGTTGTCCAAAAGAGCGTGCAGAGATTTCAATGCTTGAA
GGAGCGGTTTTGGATATTAGATACGGTGTTTCGAGAATTGCATATAGTAAAGACTTTGAAACTCTCAAAG
TTGATTTTCTTAGCAAGCTACCTGAAATGCTGAAAATGTTCGAAGATCGTTTATGTCATAAAACATATTT
AAATGGTGATCATGTAACCCATCCTGACTTCATGTTGTATGACGCTCTTGATGTTGTTTTATACATGGAC
CCAATGTGCCTGGATGCGTTCCCAAAATTAGTTTGTTTTAAAAAACGTATTGAAGCTATCCCACAAATTG
ATAAGTACTTGAAATCCAGCAAGTATATAGCATGGCCTTTGCAGGGCTGGCAAGCCACGTTTGGTGGTGG
CGACCATCCGCCAAAATCGGATGGTACCGGCAGCGGCGAAAACCTTTACTTCCAGGGCCATATGCTCGAG
AGCCAAAGAATTTGTGAAGTTTGGGCTTGCAACTTGGATGAAGAGATGAAGAAAATTCGTCAAGTTATCC
GAAAATATAATTACGTTGCTATGGACACCGAGTTTCCAGGTGTGGTTGCAAGACCCATTGGAGAATTCAG
GAGCAATGCTGACTATCAATACCAACTATTGCGGTGTAATGTAGACTTGTTAAAGATAATTCAGCTAGGA
CTGACATTTATGAATGAGCAAGGAGAATACCCTCCAGGAACTTCAACTTGGCAGTTTAATTTTAAATTTA
ATTTGACGGAGGACATGTATGCCCAGGACTCTATAGAGCTACTAACAACATCTGGTATCCAGTTTAAAAA
ACATGAGGAGGAAGGAATTGAAACCCAGTACTTTGCAGAACTTCTTATGACTTCTGGAGTGGTCCTCTGT
GAAGGGGTCAAATGGTTGTCATTTCATAGCGGTTACGACTTTGGCTACTTAATCAAAATCCTAACCAACT
CTAACTTGCCTGAAGAAGAACTTGACTTCTTTGAGATCCTTCGATTGTTTTTTCCTGTCATTTATGATGT
GAAGTACCTCATGAAGAGCTGCAAAAATCTCAAAGGTGGATTACAGGAGGTGGCAGAACAGTTAGAGCTG
GAACGGATAGGACCACAACATCAGGCAGGATCTGATTCATTGCTCACAGGAATGGCCTTTTTCAAAATGA
GAGAAATGTTCTTTGAAGATCATATTGATGATGCCAAATATTGTGGTCATTTGTATTAAGGATCCTAATA
GTCTAGAGCTAGCCCTAGGAGATCCGGCTGCTAACAAAGCCCGAAAGGAAGCTGAGTTGGCTGCTGCCAC
CGCTGAGCAATAACTAGCATAACCCCTTGGGGCCTCTAAACGGGTCTTGAGGGGTTTTTTGCTGAAAGGA
GGAACTATATCCGGATATCCCGCAAGAGGCCCGGCAGTACCGGCATAACCAAGCCTATGCCTACAGCATC
CAGGGTGACGGTGCCGAGGATGACGATGAGCGCATTGTTAGATTTCATACACGGTGCCTGACTGCGTTAG
CAATTTAACTGTGATAAACTACCGCATTAAAGCTTATCGATGATAAGCTGTCAAACATGAGAA
